Addgene plasmid #110116: Hy_pMT dati MCS circfirefly_900
Purpose: Expresses a 900-nt firefly luciferase circular RNA in Drosophila cells
Depositing lab: Jeremy Wilusz. Depositing organization: University of Pennsylvania. Publication: A length-dependent evolutionarily conserved pathway controls nuclear export of circular RNAs. Huang C, Liang D, Tatomer DC, Wilusz JE. Genes Dev. 2018 May 17. pii: gad.314856.118. doi: 10.1101/gad.314856.118. PubMed 29773557.
Backbone
  Vector backbone: Hy_pMT dati MCS Exon
  Total vector size (bp): 9277
  Vector type: Insect Expression
  Selectable markers: Hygromycin
Growth in bacteria
  Bacterial resistance: Ampicillin, 100 μg/mL
  Growth temperature: 37°C
  Growth strain: DH5alpha
  Copy number: Unknown
Gene/Insert
  Gene/Insert name: Firefly luciferase
  Promoter: Metallothionein Promoter (pMT)
  Cloning method: Restriction Enzyme; 5′ cloning site KpnI (not destroyed); 3′ cloning site XmaI (not destroyed)
  Sequencing primers: 5′ gccacacccactcttttaagaaatgat
Terms and licenses: Academic/Nonprofit Terms; Industry Terms: Not Available to Industry
How to cite: Hy_pMT dati MCS circfirefly_900 was a gift from Jeremy Wilusz (Addgene plasmid # 110116 ; http://n2t.net/addgene:110116 ; RRID:Addgene_110116)
