[The description below was written by a language model from this plasmid's Addgene catalogue record and pLannotate feature annotations shown in this document.]
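Description:
Hy_pMT dati MCS circfirefly_900 is a 9,277 bp insect expression plasmid designed to produce a roughly 900-nt circular RNA derived from firefly luciferase sequence in Drosophila cells. It is built on the Hy_pMT dati MCS Exon backbone and is propagated in E. coli through a high-copy ColE1/pUC-type origin with ampicillin selection (AmpR under its own bla promoter). For selection in insect cells it carries a hygromycin resistance cassette in which the HygR coding sequence is driven by the strong copia transposon promoter and followed by SV40 small t intron and poly(A) sequences. This allows stably transfected cell populations to be established.

The payload lies downstream of the Drosophila metallothionein (MT) promoter, a metal-inducible promoter that allows expression to be switched on by adding copper or similar metal ions. An 876 bp fragment of the synthetic luc2 firefly luciferase gene, cloned between KpnI and XmaI sites, serves as the exon to be circularized, and an SV40 polyadenylation signal terminates the transcript. Several hundred unannotated bases sit on either side of the luciferase fragment. The backbone name suggests these are flanking intronic sequences from the Drosophila dati gene that promote backsplicing, but the feature tables do not annotate them. Because only part of luciferase is present, the insert appears to act as defined-length RNA sequence rather than as an enzymatic reporter.

The two sequence records (depositor and sequencing-derived) describe the same molecule with different start coordinates. Short TcR, RSF ori and other fragment hits look like backbone remnants. The associated work concerns length-dependent nuclear export of circular RNAs, so this construct likely serves as one size point in such studies.
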