Features (pLannotate 1.2.2; 17 found; start..end, strand, type, name):
     23..611     -  rep_origin     ori: high-copy-number ColE1/pMB1/pBR322/pUC origin of replication
    782..1642    -  CDS            AmpR: β-lactamase; bla; confers resistance to ampicillin, carbenicillin, and related antibiotics
   1643..1747    -  promoter       AmpR promoter: bla
   3229..3508    +  promoter       copia promoter: strong promoter from the Drosophila transposable element copia (Sinclair et al., 1986)
   3554..4579    +  CDS            HygR: aminoglycoside phosphotransferase from E. coli; aph(4)-Ia; confers resistance to hygromycin
   4597..4869    +  CDS            yokD (fragment): YOKD_BACSU - Experimental evidence at protein level: Swiss-Prot protein existence level 1. May contribute to antibiotic resistance. From Bacillus subtilis (strain 168).
   4866..4940    +  CDS            small t antigen (fragment): SV40 (simian virus 40) small t antigen
   4942..5007    +  intron         small t intron: SV40 (simian virus 40) small t antigen intron
   5137..5157    +  CDS            SV40 NLS: nuclear localization signal of SV40 (simian virus 40) large T antigen
   5476..5559    +  CDS            large T antigen (fragment): large T antigen from SV40 (simian virus 40)
   5582..5716    +  polyA_signal   SV40 poly(A) signal: SV40 polyadenylation signal
   5717..6143    +  promoter       MT promoter: Drosophila metallothionein promoter
   6692..7567    +  CDS            luciferase (fragment): firefly luciferase synthetic luc2 version of the luciferase gene
   8298..8419    +  polyA_signal   SV40 poly(A) signal: SV40 polyadenylation signal
   8444..8745    +  CDS            TcR (fragment): tetracycline efflux protein; tet; confers resistance to tetracycline
   8987..9115    -  CDS            YPB1_ECOLX (fragment): Protein predicted: Swiss-Prot protein existence level 4. From Escherichia coli.
   9119..9252    -  rep_origin     RSF ori (fragment): Plasmids containing the RSF 1030 origin of replication can be propagated in E. coli cells that contain additional plasmids with compatible origins.
>Addgene plasmid #110116 | Hy_pMT dati MCS circfirefly_900 | depositor full sequence | sequence record 207161 | Hy_pMT dati MCS circfirefly_900 sequence 9277 bps
AAAAGGCCGCGTTGCTGGCGTTTTTCCATAGGCTCCGCCCCCCTGACGAGCATCACAAAAATCGACGCTC
AAGTCAGAGGTGGCGAAACCCGACAGGACTATAAAGATACCAGGCGTTTCCCCCTGGAAGCTCCCTCGTG
CGCTCTCCTGTTCCGACCCTGCCGCTTACCGGATACCTGTCCGCCTTTCTCCCTTCGGGAAGCGTGGCGC
TTTCTCATAGCTCACGCTGTAGGTATCTCAGTTCGGTGTAGGTCGTTCGCTCCAAGCTGGGCTGTGTGCA
CGAACCCCCCGTTCAGCCCGACCGCTGCGCCTTATCCGGTAACTATCGTCTTGAGTCCAACCCGGTAAGA
CACGACTTATCGCCACTGGCAGCAGCCACTGGTAACAGGATTAGCAGAGCGAGGTATGTAGGCGGTGCTA
CAGAGTTCTTGAAGTGGTGGCCTAACTACGGCTACACTAGAAGGACAGTATTTGGTATCTGCGCTCTGCT
GAAGCCAGTTACCTTCGGAAAAAGAGTTGGTAGCTCTTGATCCGGCAAACAAACCACCGCTGGTAGCGGT
GGTTTTTTTGTTTGCAAGCAGCAGATTACGCGCAGAAAAAAAGGATCTCAAGAAGATCCTTTGATCTTTT
CTACGGGGTCTGACGCTCAGTGGAACGAAAACTCACGTTAAGGGATTTTGGTCATGAGATTATCAAAAAG
GATCTTCACCTAGATCCTTTTAAATTAAAAATGAAGTTTTAAATCAATCTAAAGTATATATGAGTAAACT
TGGTCTGACAGTTACCAATGCTTAATCAGTGAGGCACCTATCTCAGCGATCTGTCTATTTCGTTCATCCA
TAGTTGCCTGACTCCCCGTCGTGTAGATAACTACGATACGGGAGGGCTTACCATCTGGCCCCAGTGCTGC
AATGATACCGCGAGACCCACGCTCACCGGCTCCAGATTTATCAGCAATAAACCAGCCAGCCGGAAGGGCC
GAGCGCAGAAGTGGTCCTGCAACTTTATCCGCCTCCATCCAGTCTATTAATTGTTGCCGGGAAGCTAGAG
TAAGTAGTTCGCCAGTTAATAGTTTGCGCAACGTTGTTGCCATTGCTGCAGGCATCGTGGTGTCACGCTC
GTCGTTTGGTATGGCTTCATTCAGCTCCGGTTCCCAACGATCAAGGCGAGTTACATGATCCCCCATGTTG
TGCAAAAAAGCGGTTAGCTCCTTCGGTCCTCCGATCGTTGTCAGAAGTAAGTTGGCCGCAGTGTTATCAC
TCATGGTTATGGCAGCACTGCATAATTCTCTTACTGTCATGCCATCCGTAAGATGCTTTTCTGTGACTGG
TGAGTACTCAACCAAGTCATTCTGAGAATAGTGTATGCGGCGACCGAGTTGCTCTTGCCCGGCGTCAACA
CGGGATAATACCGCGCCACATAGCAGAACTTTAAAAGTGCTCATCATTGGAAAACGTTCTTCGGGGCGAA
AACTCTCAAGGATCTTACCGCTGTTGAGATCCAGTTCGATGTAACCCACTCGTGCACCCAACTGATCTTC
AGCATCTTTTACTTTCACCAGCGTTTCTGGGTGAGCAAAAACAGGAAGGCAAAATGCCGCAAAAAAGGGA
ATAAGGGCGACACGGAAATGTTGAATACTCATACTCTTCCTTTTTCAATATTATTGAAGCATTTATCAGG
GTTATTGTCTCATGAGCGGATACATATTTGAATGTATTTAGAAAAATAAACAAATAGGGGTTCCGCGCAC
ATTTCCCCGAAAAGTGCCACCTGACGTCTAAGAAACCATTATTATCATGACATTAACCTATAAAAATAGG
CGTATCACGAGGCCCTTTCGTCTTCAAGAATTCACATTTGTACGAATTTTTTTTTTATCAAAAGTTCGAG
TTTTTCACCAATTTCCTCATCAACCGAGCAAGGCAAACGGCTTTGAATAATATGGTGTTATATATACATA
TATCAAATCGCTGCTGACTGCGTGATTGATGGCCCCAAGATTACATATTATCGAATCAGGATTCAGAAGG
AGATCAATGTCAAATGCGGACAGGAACATGAAAGACGCCTGTTATGCGCAATTAAAAATTTGGGTTTAAT
TGCTGTGGAAACTGTTGTTGGCGGCATCTTAAGTTCCTGTTTAACAACATCAACTACTTATGTACGTAGA
AGCGTTTAAGCCATTTGCATACAGATGAGAACTGGCTTTTGTGCTAATCAGTCAAGATGACTCCGATGAT
GATGACTCATTACCTGACCAGTTTTCGCTGCTTTCTTTTCAACAACTACTTGTATATGTATTGTATCCAA
TAGCAATACATTGAATTTCCATGGTCTAGTCACGTATTATCATTTAATTGACACCAAGTCGTGTTATTGT
TGAGCTATCGAGTTCAGCTCAAACATTTCTTATTCCCATGAATAAGCCGGCAAAAATATGCAATCTATGA
AAGTTAATATAAGCAAACCTTACTTTGACTCAATACCAATGCACTTTGTGTCGATAGGTTCACGCAATTG
AGGCGATTATTCCGATAACCCAAGCGATTGACTGTTCCCGTTTCGATTCCAATTGAAATTTGGAAATGTA
CAATAGTTTTGCTATATGCTGTCAAGTACGCTCTTATCTTCTCTGGGTTTTCTTCAGAGTTTCGAAACGC
TTCTTCTTTTTTTTGTTTTTTTTTTTTTGGAATCTCGTATTTTGGAAGGGGCTCCCCTCTGGAATTTGTT
ACACTGTCGTTATCATTGCGAACAAGCGGCCCGAAGCTATCAGCGACTTTAACATTTACAATGCACTTTT
TTACGACCAATTAAATGTACATTTTCCTTTCTTCGCCCGTTGATAAGCGAACGCGATGTGGCGCAGGCAA
TGTGTTGCTCTTGCGACACAAACGCAATCAAAATGGATTCAATTTCGCTTTTTCCCAGTGAAACGAAGAA
CGAACCGACCATCATGATATGCTCCTCTGCATGTTGCGTATTGAATCAATGACAATTTCAATTAAGCCGC
CCGTTCGTCATGCGTTTTCGTGCGCTTCGAAATGCTGATAACGCTGCTGTCCTCCAACTGCTTTGCATGT
GGACACAATTCCATTTATTTAATTCTTTTATTTGGATCGGTTAAATTAAAAAGCGCCTTGTTACGCATTT
AACGTTGTTTCCGGTGCGTGGTGGTTTCATGCTTCTGGGAACGGCAAATGGGTTTAGGATTGGGAACCCC
TCATCATCTGTTGGAATATACTATTCAACCTACAAAAGTAACGTTAAACAACACTACTTTATATTTGATA
TGAATGGCCACACCTTTTATGCCATAAAACATATTGTAAGAGAATACCACTCTTTTTATTCCTTCTTTCC
TTCTTGTACGTTTTTTGCTGTAAGTAGGTCGTGGTGCTGGTGTTGCAGTTGAAATAACTTAAAATATAAA
TCATAAAACTCAAACATAAACTTGACTATTTATTTATTTATTAAGAAAGGAAATATAAATTATAAATTAC
AACAGGTTATGGACCTGCAGCCAAGCTTGGCGCTCGTCCGGGGGCAATGAGATATGAAAAAGCCTGAACT
CACCGCGACGTCTGTCGAGAAGTTTCTGATCGAAAAGTTCGACAGCGTCTCCGACCTGATGCAGCTCTCG
GAGGGCGAAGAATCTCGTGCTTTCAGCTTCGATGTAGGAGGGCGTGGATATGTCCTGCGGGTAAATAGCT
GCGCCGATGGTTTCTACAAAGATCGTTATGTTTATCGGCACTTTGCATCGGCCGCGCTCCCGATTCCGGA
AGTGCTTGACATTGGGGAATTCAGCGAGAGCCTGACCTATTGCATCTCCCGCCGTGCACAGGGTGTCACG
TTGCAAGACCTGCCTGAAACCGAACTGCCCGCTGTTCTGCAGCCGGTCGCGGAGGCCATGGATGCGATCG
CTGCGGCCGATCTTAGCCAGACGAGCGGGTTCGGCCCATTCGGACCGCAAGGAATCGGTCAATACACTAC
ATGGCGTGATTTCATATGCGCGATTGCTGATCCCCATGTGTATCACTGGCAAACTGTGATGGACGACACC
GTCAGTGCGTCCGTCGCGCAGGCTCTCGATGAGCTGATGCTTTGGGCCGAGGACTGCCCCGAAGTCCGGC
ACCTCGTGCACGCGGATTTCGGCTCCAACAATGTCCTGACGGACAATGGCCGCATAACAGCGGTCATTGA
CTGGAGCGAGGCGATGTTCGGGGATTCCCAATACGAGGTCGCCAACATCTTCTTCTGGAGGCCGTGGTTG
GCTTGTATGGAGCAGCAGACGCGCTACTTCGAGCGGAGGCATCCGGAGCTTGCAGGATCGCCGCGGCTCC
GGGCGTATATGCTCCGCATTGGTCTTGACCAACTCTATCAGAGCTTGGTTGACGGCAATTTCGATGATGC
AGCTTGGGCGCAGGGTCGATGCGACGCAATCGTCCGATCCGGAGCCGGGACTGTCGGGCGTACACAAATC
GCCCGCAGAAGCGCGGCCGTCTGGACCGATGGCTGTGTAGAAGTACTCGCCGATAGTGGAAACCGACGCC
CCAGCACTCGTCCGAGGGCAAAGGAATAGAGTAGATGCCGACCGAACAAGAGCTGATTTCGAGAACGCCT
CAGCCAGCAACTCGCGCGAGCCTAGCAAGGCAAATGCGAGAGAACGGCCTTACGCTTGGTGGCACAGTTC
TCGTCCACAGTTCGCTAAGCTCGCTCGGCTGGGTCGCGGGAGGGCCGGTCGCAGTGATTCAGGCCCTTCT
GGATTGTGTTGGTCCCCAGGGCACGATTGTCATGCCCACGCACTCGGGTGATCTGACTGATCCCGCAGAT
TGGAGATCGCCGCCCGTGCCTGCCGATTGGGTGCAGATCTTTGTGAAGGAACCTTACTTCTGTGGTGTGA
CATAATTGGACAAACTACCTACAGAGATTTAAAGCTCTAAGGTAAATATAAAATTTTTAAGTGTATAATG
TGTTAAACTACTGATTCTAATTGTTTGTGTATTTTAGATTCCAACCTATGGAACTGATGAATGGGAGCAG
TGGTGGAATGCCTTTAATGAGGAAAACCTGTTTTGCTCAGAAGAAATGCCATCTAGTGATGATGAGGCTA
CTGCTGACTCTCAACATTCTACTCCTCCAAAAAAGAAGAGAAAGGTAGAAGACCCCAAGGACTTTCCTTC
AGAATTGCTAAGTTTTTTGAGTCATGCTGTGTTTAGTAATAGAACTCTTGCTTGCTTTGCTATTTACACC
ACAAAGGAAAAAGCTGCACTGCTATACAAGAAAATTATGGAAAAATATTCTGTAACCTTTATAAGTAGGC
ATAACAGTTATAATCATAACATACTGTTTTTTCTTACTCCACACAGGCATAGAGTGTCTGCTATTAATAA
CTATGCTCAAAAATTGTGTACCTTTAGCTTTTTAATTTGTAAAGGGGTTAATAAGGAATATTTGATGTAT
AGTGCCTTGACTAGAGATCATAATCAGCCATACCACATTTGTAGAGGTTTTACTTGCTTTAAAAAACCTC
CCACACCTCCCCCTGAACCTGAAACATAAAATGAATGCAATTGTTGTTGTTAACTTGTTTATTGCAGCTT
ATAATGGTTACAAATAAAGCAATAGCATCACAAATTTCACAAATAAAGCATTTTTTTCACTGCATTCTAG
TTGTGGTTTGTCCAAACTCATCAATGTATCTTATCATGTCTGGATCAATTCGTTGCAGGACAGGATGTGG
TGCCCGATGTGACTAGCTCTTTGCTGCAGGCCGTCCTATCCTCTGGTTCCGATAAGAGACCCAGAACTCC
GGCCCCCCACCGCCCACCGCCACCCCCATACATATGTGGTACGCAAGTAAGAGTGCCTGCGCATGCCCCA
TGTGCCCCACCAAGAGCTTTGCATCCCATACAAGTCCCCAAAGTGGAGAACCGAACCAATTCTTCGCGGG
CAGAACAAAAGCTTCTGCACACGTCTCCACTCGAATTTGGAGCCGGCCGGCGTGTGCAAAAGAGGTGAAT
CGAACGAAAGACCCGTGTGTAAAGCCGCGTTTCCAAAATGTATAAAACCGAGAGCATCTGGCCAATGTGC
ATCAGTTGTGGTCAGCAGCAAAATCAAGTGAATCATCTCAGTGCAACTAAAGGGGGGATCTCGAGCCTCT
GCCATGACTATCGTAGAGTAAAAAGGGTTAAGCATTTCCGACCATATAAAGTATAAATACTCTTGATCAG
AATCAATAGCCGAGTCGAACTGGCCATGTCCGCCTCAACCTATGAGGATTGAAACAAGCATTCATTCTGA
ATACATAGACGCAGCGCAAGTTTGTTGACTCATATTGTCACACTCACTCTAACGCCCACAAAGCGCCTTA
ACCTGCCACGGACACCTTTTTGAAATTCGAAATATTTCGTTATCTTTTCATATTTTTATTAGTTTTGTAA
ATTTATATCGAGTTGCAAAAAAAACTATTCCACGCCAACTATAACTCCCACAAACCGCCCAAAAATGCCA
CACCCACTCTTTTAAGAAATGATTCAATTTTGTTGGATTAAATAAGTCGTTTTCCTTATTTCAATCTATA
TGCCGAAAACATATTGACCACGCCCACTCTGACCCCTAAAACCGCCCAATTTTAAAAATTCAAAAAACCC
TTTTACGCTTAACAACTTTTTTTGTTTTACAGGCAGGTACCATGGAAGATGCCAAAAACATTAAGAAGGG
CCCAGCGCCATTCTACCCACTCGAAGACGGGACCGCCGGCGAGCAGCTGCACAAAGCCATGAAGCGCTAC
GCCCTGGTGCCCGGCACCATCGCCTTTACCGACGCACATATCGAGGTGGACATTACCTACGCCGAGTACT
TCGAGATGAGCGTTCGGCTGGCAGAAGCTATGAAGCGCTATGGGCTGAATACAAACCATCGGATCGTGGT
GTGCAGCGAGAATAGCTTGCAGTTCTTCATGCCCGTGTTGGGTGCCCTGTTCATCGGTGTGGCTGTGGCC
CCAGCTAACGACATCTACAACGAGCGCGAGCTGCTGAACAGCATGGGCATCAGCCAGCCCACCGTCGTAT
TCGTGAGCAAGAAAGGGCTGCAAAAGATCCTCAACGTGCAAAAGAAGCTACCGATCATACAAAAGATCAT
CATCATGGATAGCAAGACCGACTACCAGGGCTTCCAAAGCATGTACACCTTCGTGACTTCCCATTTGCCA
CCCGGCTTCAACGAGTACGACTTCGTGCCCGAGAGCTTCGACCGGGACAAAACCATCGCCCTGATCATGA
ACAGTAGTGGCAGTACCGGATTGCCCAAGGGCGTAGCCCTACCGCACCGCACCGCTTGTGTCCGATTCAG
TCATGCCCGCGACCCCATCTTCGGCAACCAGATCATCCCCGACACCGCTATCCTCAGCGTGGTGCCATTT
CACCACGGCTTCGGCATGTTCACCACGCTGGGCTACTTGATCTGCGGCTTTCGGGTCGTGCTCATGTACC
GCTTCGAGGAGGAGCTATTCTTGCGCAGCTTGCAAGACTATAAGATTCAATCTGCCCTGCTGGTGCCCAC
ACTATTTCCCGGGGAGCTCCAGGTATTGTTTTGAAGATTTTTCTGCTTATCTATATACTTTAAAGGGAAC
CTGGTAATCGAATATTCGATGCAGTCCAAACAAGAGTAGTAAAAAATCAACAGAGAACGCTATTCGAGTT
TTTAGACTAGACTATATGTACACCCGATATTTAGCTGTTACGAGCGCAACAATGAACTTTCAAAATTGTG
TGACTGTTTTGGACGTTTTGCAGGTGTAAGTAGGGGCGTGGCCAAAGTGTTTTTGGTATGTCAATAAAAA
TTGGCAAGACAATGAAAACGAAGATTAATCAAAACATTTTTTGTGGGGGCGTGGCAAACAGTTTTTTGGC
AAATCGATTTTATTTTATCGATGAAATAATATGAATACATTTTGCAAGAGCGTGGGAGTGGCAGTTCTGG
ACGCTTTGTGGGCGTTAGAGGATGCGTAGCAACAAACTTGCGCTGCGATCTATGCTTAATCTCAACTTTC
TAGCTTTTAGTTAGATAGTTTCTGAAATCTCGACGTTCATACAGACGGATATGGCCAGTTCGACTCGTCT
TTTGATGCTAATCAAGAATATATGTAGTTTATATGGTCGGAAACGCTTCCTTCTACCTGTTACATACCTT
TAAACAAATCTAGTATACACTTTCCCTCTACGAGTAATGGGTATGAAAACAAAAATCAACACGCATCAAC
GCATTTTGGAAAGTTGAAGGCGTGATAGTGCGGCCGCAACTTGTTTATTGCAGCTTATAATGGTTACAAA
TAAAGCAATAGCATCACAAATTTCACAAATAAAGCATTTTTTTCACTGCATTCTAGTTGTGGTTTGTCCA
AACTCATCAATGTATCTTAACTAGTGGATCCACTAGGGGCCGCCGACGCGAGGCTGGATGGCCTTCCCCA
TTATGATTCTTCTCGCTTCCGGCGGCATCGGGATGCCCGCGTTGCAGGCCATGCTGTCCAGGCAGGTAGA
TGACGACCATCAGGGACAGCTTCAAGGATCGCTCGCGGCTCTTACCAGCCTAACTTCGATCATTGGACCG
CTGATCGTCACGGCGATTTATGCCGCCTCGGCGAGCACATGGAACGGGTTGGCATGGATTGTAGGCGCCG
CCCTATACCTTGTCTGCCTCCCCGCGTTGCGTCGCGGTGCATGGAGCCGGGCCACCTCGACCTGAATGGA
AGCCGGCGGCACCTCGCTAACGGATTCACCACTCCAAGAATTGGAGCCAATCAATTCTTGCGGAGAACTG
TGAATGCGCAAACCAACCCTTGGCAGAACATATCCATCGCGTCCGCCATCTCCAGCAGCCGCACGCGGCG
CATCTCGGGCAGCGTTGGGTCCTGGCCACGGGTGCGCATGATCGTGCTCCTGTCGTTGAGGACCCGGCTA
GGCTGGCGGGGTTGCCTTACTGGTTAGCAGAATGAATCACCGATACGCGAGCGAACGTGAAGCGACTGCT
GCTGCAAAACGTCTGCGACCTGAGCAACAACATGAATGGTCTTCGGTTTCCGTGTTTCGTAAAGTCTGGA
AACGCGGAAGTCAGCGCTCTTCCGCTTCCTCGCTCACTGACTCGCTGCGCTCGGTCGTTCGGCTGCGGCG
AGCGGTATCAGCTCACTCAAAGGCGGTAATACGGTTATCCACAGAATCAGGGGATAACGCAGGAAAGAAC
ATGTGAGCAAAAGGCCAGCAAAAGGCCAGGAACCGTA
