Features (pLannotate 1.2.2; 16 found; start..end, strand, type, name):
      1..427     +  promoter       MT promoter: Drosophila metallothionein promoter
    976..1851    +  CDS            luciferase (fragment): firefly luciferase synthetic luc2 version of the luciferase gene
   2582..2703    +  polyA_signal   SV40 poly(A) signal: SV40 polyadenylation signal
   2728..3029    +  CDS            TcR (fragment): tetracycline efflux protein; tet; confers resistance to tetracycline
   3271..3399    -  CDS            YPB1_ECOLX (fragment): Protein predicted: Swiss-Prot protein existence level 4. From Escherichia coli.
   3584..4172    -  rep_origin     ori: high-copy-number ColE1/pMB1/pBR322/pUC origin of replication
   4343..5203    -  CDS            AmpR: β-lactamase; bla; confers resistance to ampicillin, carbenicillin, and related antibiotics
   5204..5308    -  promoter       AmpR promoter: bla
   6790..7069    +  promoter       copia promoter: strong promoter from the Drosophila transposable element copia (Sinclair et al., 1986)
   7115..8140    +  CDS            HygR: aminoglycoside phosphotransferase from E. coli; aph(4)-Ia; confers resistance to hygromycin
   8158..8430    +  CDS            yokD (fragment): YOKD_BACSU - Experimental evidence at protein level: Swiss-Prot protein existence level 1. May contribute to antibiotic resistance. From Bacillus subtilis (strain 168).
   8427..8501    +  CDS            small t antigen (fragment): SV40 (simian virus 40) small t antigen
   8503..8568    +  intron         small t intron: SV40 (simian virus 40) small t antigen intron
   8698..8718    +  CDS            SV40 NLS: nuclear localization signal of SV40 (simian virus 40) large T antigen
   9037..9120    +  CDS            large T antigen (fragment): large T antigen from SV40 (simian virus 40)
   9143..9277    +  polyA_signal   SV40 poly(A) signal: SV40 polyadenylation signal
>Addgene plasmid #110116 | Hy_pMT dati MCS circfirefly_900 | addgene full sequence | sequence record 211067 | Addgene NGS Result
AATTCGTTGCAGGACAGGATGTGGTGCCCGATGTGACTAGCTCTTTGCTGCAGGCCGTCCTATCCTCTGG
TTCCGATAAGAGACCCAGAACTCCGGCCCCCCACCGCCCACCGCCACCCCCATACATATGTGGTACGCAA
GTAAGAGTGCCTGCGCATGCCCCATGTGCCCCACCAAGAGCTTTGCATCCCATACAAGTCCCCAAAGTGG
AGAACCGAACCAATTCTTCGCGGGCAGAACAAAAGCTTCTGCACACGTCTCCACTCGAATTTGGAGCCGG
CCGGCGTGTGCAAAAGAGGTGAATCGAACGAAAGACCCGTGTGTAAAGCCGCGTTTCCAAAATGTATAAA
ACCGAGAGCATCTGGCCAATGTGCATCAGTTGTGGTCAGCAGCAAAATCAAGTGAATCATCTCAGTGCAA
CTAAAGGGGGGATCTCGAGCCTCTGCCATGACTATCGTAGAGTAAAAAGGGTTAAGCATTTCCGACCATA
TAAAGTATAAATACTCTTGATCAGAATCAATAGCCGAGTCGAACTGGCCATGTCCGCCTCAACCTATGAG
GATTGAAACAAGCATTCATTCTGAATACATAGACGCAGCGCAAGTTTGTTGACTCATATTGTCACACTCA
CTCTAACGCCCACAAAGCGCCTTAACCTGCCACGGACACCTTTTTGAAATTCGAAATATTTCGTTATCTT
TTCATATTTTTATTAGTTTTGTAAATTTATATCGAGTTGCAAAAAAAACTATTCCACGCCAACTATAACT
CCCACAAACCGCCCAAAAATGCCACACCCACTCTTTTAAGAAATGATTCAATTTTGTTGGATTAAATAAG
TCGTTTTCCTTATTTCAATCTATATGCCGAAAACATATTGACCACGCCCACTCTGACCCCTAAAACCGCC
CAATTTTAAAAATTCAAAAAACCCTTTTACGCTTAACAACTTTTTTTGTTTTACAGGCAGGTACCATGGA
AGATGCCAAAAACATTAAGAAGGGCCCAGCGCCATTCTACCCACTCGAAGACGGGACCGCCGGCGAGCAG
CTGCACAAAGCCATGAAGCGCTACGCCCTGGTGCCCGGCACCATCGCCTTTACCGACGCACATATCGAGG
TGGACATTACCTACGCCGAGTACTTCGAGATGAGCGTTCGGCTGGCAGAAGCTATGAAGCGCTATGGGCT
GAATACAAACCATCGGATCGTGGTGTGCAGCGAGAATAGCTTGCAGTTCTTCATGCCCGTGTTGGGTGCC
CTGTTCATCGGTGTGGCTGTGGCCCCAGCTAACGACATCTACAACGAGCGCGAGCTGCTGAACAGCATGG
GCATCAGCCAGCCCACCGTCGTATTCGTGAGCAAGAAAGGGCTGCAAAAGATCCTCAACGTGCAAAAGAA
GCTACCGATCATACAAAAGATCATCATCATGGATAGCAAGACCGACTACCAGGGCTTCCAAAGCATGTAC
ACCTTCGTGACTTCCCATTTGCCACCCGGCTTCAACGAGTACGACTTCGTGCCCGAGAGCTTCGACCGGG
ACAAAACCATCGCCCTGATCATGAACAGTAGTGGCAGTACCGGATTGCCCAAGGGCGTAGCCCTACCGCA
CCGCACCGCTTGTGTCCGATTCAGTCATGCCCGCGACCCCATCTTCGGCAACCAGATCATCCCCGACACC
GCTATCCTCAGCGTGGTGCCATTTCACCACGGCTTCGGCATGTTCACCACGCTGGGCTACTTGATCTGCG
GCTTTCGGGTCGTGCTCATGTACCGCTTCGAGGAGGAGCTATTCTTGCGCAGCTTGCAAGACTATAAGAT
TCAATCTGCCCTGCTGGTGCCCACACTATTTCCCGGGGAGCTCCAGGTATTGTTTTGAAGATTTTTCTGC
TTATCTATATACTTTAAAGGGAACCTGGTAATCGAATATTCGATGCAGTCCAAACAAGAGTAGTAAAAAA
TCAACAGAGAACGCTATTCGAGTTTTTAGACTAGACTATATGTACACCCGATATTTAGCTGTTACGAGCG
CAACAATGAACTTTCAAAATTGTGTGACTGTTTTGGACGTTTTGCAGGTGTAAGTAGGGGCGTGGCCAAA
GTGTTTTTGGTATGTCAATAAAAATTGGCAAGACAATGAAAACGAAGATTAATCAAAACATTTTTTGTGG
GGGCGTGGCAAACAGTTTTTTGGCAAATCGATTTTATTTTATCGATGAAATAATATGAATACATTTTGCA
AGAGCGTGGGAGTGGCAGTTCTGGACGCTTTGTGGGCGTTAGAGGATGCGTAGCAACAAACTTGCGCTGC
GATCTATGCTTAATCTCAACTTTCTAGCTTTTAGTTAGATAGTTTCTGAAATCTCGACGTTCATACAGGC
GGATATGGCCAGTTCGACTCGTCTTTTGATGCTAATCAAGAATATATGTAGTTTATATGGTCGGAAACGC
TTCCTTCTACCTGTTACATACCTTTAAACAAATCTAATATACGCTTTCCCTCTACGAGTAATGGGTATGA
AAACAAAAATCAACACGCATCAACGCATTTTGGAAAGTTGAAGGCGTGATAGTGCGGCCGCAACTTGTTT
ATTGCAGCTTATAATGGTTACAAATAAAGCAATAGCATCACAAATTTCACAAATAAAGCATTTTTTTCAC
TGCATTCTAGTTGTGGTTTGTCCAAACTCATCAATGTATCTTAACTAGTGGATCCACTAGGGGCCGCCGA
CGCGAGGCTGGATGGCCTTCCCCATTATGATTCTTCTCGCTTCCGGCGGCATCGGGATGCCCGCGTTGCA
GGCCATGCTGTCCAGGCAGGTAGATGACGACCATCAGGGACAGCTTCAAGGATCGCTCGCGGCTCTTACC
AGCCTAACTTCGATCATTGGACCGCTGATCGTCACGGCGATTTATGCCGCCTCGGCGAGCACATGGAACG
GGTTGGCATGGATTGTAGGCGCCGCCCTATACCTTGTCTGCCTCCCCGCGTTGCGTCGCGGTGCATGGAG
CCGGGCCACCTCGACCTGAATGGAAGCCGGCGGCACCTCGCTAACGGATTCACCACTCCAAGAATTGGAG
CCAATCAATTCTTGCGGAGAACTGTGAATGCGCAAACCAACCCTTGGCAGAACATATCCATCGCGTCCGC
CATCTCCAGCAGCCGCACGCGGCGCATCTCGGGCAGCGTTGGGTCCTGGCCACGGGTGCGCATGATCGTG
CTCCTGTCGTTGAGGACCCGGCTAGGCTGGCGGGGTTGCCTTACTGGTTAGCAGAATGAATCACCGATAC
GCGAGCGAACGTGAAGCGACTGCTGCTGCAAAACGTCTGCGACCTGAGCAACAACATGAATGGTCTTCGG
TTTCCGTGTTTCGTAAAGTCTGGAAACGCGGAAGTCAGCGCTCTTCCGCTTCCTCGCTCACTGACTCGCT
GCGCTCGGTCGTTCGGCTGCGGCGAGCGGTATCAGCTCACTCAAAGGCGGTAATACGGTTATCCACAGAA
TCAGGGGATAACGCAGGAAAGAACATGTGAGCAAAAGGCCAGCAAAAGGCCAGGAACCGTAAAAAGGCCG
CGTTGCTGGCGTTTTTCCATAGGCTCCGCCCCCCTGACGAGCATCACAAAAATCGACGCTCAAGTCAGAG
GTGGCGAAACCCGACAGGACTATAAAGATACCAGGCGTTTCCCCCTGGAAGCTCCCTCGTGCGCTCTCCT
GTTCCGACCCTGCCGCTTACCGGATACCTGTCCGCCTTTCTCCCTTCGGGAAGCGTGGCGCTTTCTCATA
GCTCACGCTGTAGGTATCTCAGTTCGGTGTAGGTCGTTCGCTCCAAGCTGGGCTGTGTGCACGAACCCCC
CGTTCAGCCCGACCGCTGCGCCTTATCCGGTAACTATCGTCTTGAGTCCAACCCGGTAAGACACGACTTA
TCGCCACTGGCAGCAGCCACTGGTAACAGGATTAGCAGAGCGAGGTATGTAGGCGGTGCTACAGAGTTCT
TGAAGTGGTGGCCTAACTACGGCTACACTAGAAGGACAGTATTTGGTATCTGCGCTCTGCTGAAGCCAGT
TACCTTCGGAAAAAGAGTTGGTAGCTCTTGATCCGGCAAACAAACCACCGCTGGTAGCGGTGGTTTTTTT
GTTTGCAAGCAGCAGATTACGCGCAGAAAAAAAGGATCTCAAGAAGATCCTTTGATCTTTTCTACGGGGT
CTGACGCTCAGTGGAACGAAAACTCACGTTAAGGGATTTTGGTCATGAGATTATCAAAAAGGATCTTCAC
CTAGATCCTTTTAAATTAAAAATGAAGTTTTAAATCAATCTAAAGTATATATGAGTAAACTTGGTCTGAC
AGTTACCAATGCTTAATCAGTGAGGCACCTATCTCAGCGATCTGTCTATTTCGTTCATCCATAGTTGCCT
GACTCCCCGTCGTGTAGATAACTACGATACGGGAGGGCTTACCATCTGGCCCCAGTGCTGCAATGATACC
GCGAGACCCACGCTCACCGGCTCCAGATTTATCAGCAATAAACCAGCCAGCCGGAAGGGCCGAGCGCAGA
AGTGGTCCTGCAACTTTATCCGCCTCCATCCAGTCTATTAATTGTTGCCGGGAAGCTAGAGTAAGTAGTT
CGCCAGTTAATAGTTTGCGCAACGTTGTTGCCATTGCTGCAGGCATCGTGGTGTCACGCTCGTCGTTTGG
TATGGCTTCATTCAGCTCCGGTTCCCAACGATCAAGGCGAGTTACATGATCCCCCATGTTGTGCAAAAAA
GCGGTTAGCTCCTTCGGTCCTCCGATCGTTGTCAGAAGTAAGTTGGCCGCAGTGTTATCACTCATGGTTA
TGGCAGCACTGCATAATTCTCTTACTGTCATGCCATCCGTAAGATGCTTTTCTGTGACTGGTGAGTACTC
AACCAAGTCATTCTGAGAATAGTGTATGCGGCGACCGAGTTGCTCTTGCCCGGCGTCAACACGGGATAAT
ACCGCGCCACATAGCAGAACTTTAAAAGTGCTCATCATTGGAAAACGTTCTTCGGGGCGAAAACTCTCAA
GGATCTTACCGCTGTTGAGATCCAGTTCGATGTAACCCACTCGTGCACCCAACTGATCTTCAGCATCTTT
TACTTTCACCAGCGTTTCTGGGTGAGCAAAAACAGGAAGGCAAAATGCCGCAAAAAAGGGAATAAGGGCG
ACACGGAAATGTTGAATACTCATACTCTTCCTTTTTCAATATTATTGAAGCATTTATCAGGGTTATTGTC
TCATGAGCGGATACATATTTGAATGTATTTAGAAAAATAAACAAATAGGGGTTCCGCGCACATTTCCCCG
AAAAGTGCCACCTGACGTCTAAGAAACCATTATTATCATGACATTAACCTATAAAAATAGGCGTATCACG
AGGCCCTTTCGTCTTCAAGAACTCACATTTGTACGAATTTTTTTTTTATCAAAAGTTCGAGTTTTTCACC
AATTTCCTCATCAACCGAGCAAGGCAAACGGCTTTGAATAATATGGTGTTATATATACATATATCAAATC
GCTGCTGACTGCGTGATTGATGGCCCCAAGATTACATATTATCGAATCAGGATTCAGAAGGAGATCAATG
TCAAATGCGGACAGGAACATGAAAGACGCCTGTTATGCGCAATTAAAAATTTGGGTTTAATTGCTGTGGA
AACTGTTGTTGGCGGCATCTTAAGTTCCTGTTTAACAACATCAACTACTTATGTACGTAGAAGCGTTTAA
GCCATTTGCATACAGATGAGAACTGGCTTTTGTGCTAATCAGTCAAGATGACTCCGATGATGATGACTCA
TTACCTGACCAGTTTTCGCTGCTTTCTTTTCAACAACTACTTGTATATGTATTGTATCCAATAGCAATAC
ATTGAATTTCCATGGTCTAGTCACGTATTATCATTTAATTGACACCAAGTCGTGTTATTGTTGAGCTATC
GAGTTCAGCTCAAACATTTCTTATTCCCATGAATAAGCCGGCAAAAATATGCAATCTATGAAAGTTAATA
TAAGCAAACCTTACTTTGACTCAATACCAATGCACTTTGTGTCGATAGGTTCACGCAATTGAGGCGATTA
TTCCGATAACCCAAGCGATTGACTGTTCCCGTTTCGATTCCAATTGAAATTTGGAAATGTACAATAGTTT
TGCTATATGCTGTCAAGTACGCTCTTATCTTCTCTGGGTTTTCTTCAGAGTTTCGAAACGCTTCTTCTTT
TTTTTGTTTTTTTTTTTTTGGAATCTCGTATTTTGGAAGGGGCTCCCCTCTGGAATTTGTTACACTGTCG
TTATCATTGCGAACAAGCGGCCCGAAGCTATCAGCGACTTTAACATTTACAATGCACTTTTTTACGACCA
ATTAAATGTACATTTTCCTTTCTTCGCCCGTTGATAAGCGAACGCGATGTGGCGCAGGCAATGTGTTGCT
CTTGCGACACAAACGCAATCAAAATGGATTCAATTTCGCTTTTTCCCAGTGAAACGAAGAACGAACCGAC
CATCATGATATGCTCCTCTGCATGTTGCGTATTGAATCAATGACAATTTCAATTAAGCCGCCCGTTCGTC
ATGCGTTTTCGTGCGCTTCGAAATGCTGATAACGCTGCTGTCCTCCAACTGCTTTGCATGTGGACACAAT
TCCATTTATTTAATTCTTTTATTTGGATCGGTTAAATTAAAAAGCGCCTTGTTACGCATTTAACGTTGTT
TCCGGTGCGTGGTGGTTTCATGCTTCTGGGAACGGCAAATGGGTTTAGGATTGGGAACCCCTCATCATCT
GTTGGAATATACTATTCAACCTACAAAAGTAACGTTAAACAACACTACTTTATATTTGATATGAATGGCC
ACACCTTTTATGCCATAAAACATATTGTAAGAGAATACCACTCTTTTTATTCCTTCTTTCCTTCTTGTAC
GTTTTTTGCTGTAAGTAGGTCGTGGTGCTGGTGTTGCAGTTGAAATAACTTAAAATATAAATCATAAAAC
TCAAACATAAACTTGACTATTTATTTATTTATTAAGAAAGGAAATATAAATTATAAATTACAACAGGTTA
TGGACCTGCAGCCAAGCTTGGCGCTCGTCCGGGGGCAATGAGATATGAAAAAGCCTGAACTCACCGCGAC
GTCTGTCGAGAAGTTTCTGATCGAAAAGTTCGACAGCGTCTCCGACCTGATGCAGCTCTCGGAGGGCGAA
GAATCTCGTGCTTTCAGCTTCGATGTAGGAGGGCGTGGATATGTCCTGCGGGTAAATAGCTGCGCCGATG
GTTTCTACAAAGATCGTTATGTTTATCGGCACTTTGCATCGGCCGCGCTCCCGATTCCGGAAGTGCTTGA
CATTGGGGAATTCAGCGAGAGCCTGACCTATTGCATCTCCCGCCGTGCACAGGGTGTCACGTTGCAAGAC
CTGCCTGAAACCGAACTGCCCGCTGTTCTGCAGCCGGTCGCGGAGGCCATGGATGCGATCGCTGCGGCCG
ATCTTAGCCAGACGAGCGGGTTCGGCCCATTCGGACCGCAAGGAATCGGTCAATACACTACATGGCGTGA
TTTCATATGCGCGATTGCTGATCCCCATGTGTATCACTGGCAAACTGTGATGGACGACACCGTCAGTGCG
TCCGTCGCGCAGGCTCTCGATGAGCTGATGCTTTGGGCCGAGGACTGCCCCGAAGTCCGGCACCTCGTGC
ACGCGGATTTCGGCTCCAACAATGTCCTGACGGACAATGGCCGCATAACAGCGGTCATTGACTGGAGCGA
GGCGATGTTCGGGGATTCCCAATACGAGGTCGCCAACATCTTCTTCTGGAGGCCGTGGTTGGCTTGTATG
GAGCAGCAGACGCGCTACTTCGAGCGGAGGCATCCGGAGCTTGCAGGATCGCCGCGGCTCCGGGCGTATA
TGCTCCGCATTGGTCTTGACCAACTCTATCAGAGCTTGGTTGACGGCAATTTCGATGATGCAGCTTGGGC
GCAGGGTCGATGCGACGCAATCGTCCGATCCGGAGCCGGGACTGTCGGGCGTACACAAATCGCCCGCAGA
AGCGCGGCCGTCTGGACCGATGGCTGTGTAGAAGTACTCGCCGATAGTGGAAACCGACGCCCCAGCACTC
GTCCGAGGGCAAAGGAATAGAGTAGATGCCGACCGAACAAGAGCTGATTTCGAGAACGCCTCAGCCAGCA
ACTCGCGCGAGCCTAGCAAGGCAAATGCGAGAGAACGGCCTTACGCTTGGTGGCACAGTTCTCGTCCACA
GTTCGCTAAGCTCGCTCGGCTGGGTCGCGGGAGGGCCGGTCGCAGTGATTCAGGCCCTTCTGGATTGTGT
TGGTCCCCAGGGCACGATTGTCATGCCCACGCACTCGGGTGATCTGACTGATCCCGCAGATTGGAGATCG
CCGCCCGTGCCTGCCGATTGGGTGCAGATCTTTGTGAAGGAACCTTACTTCTGTGGTGTGACATAATTGG
ACAAACTACCTACAGAGATTTAAAGCTCTAAGGTAAATATAAAATTTTTAAGTGTATAATGTGTTAAACT
ACTGATTCTAATTGTTTGTGTATTTTAGATTCCAACCTATGGAACTGATGAATGGGAGCAGTGGTGGAAT
GCCTTTAATGAGGAAAACCTGTTTTGCTCAGAAGAAATGCCATCTAGTGATGATGAGGCTACTGCTGACT
CTCAACATTCTACTCCTCCAAAAAAGAAGAGAAAGGTAGAAGACCCCAAGGACTTTCCTTCAGAATTGCT
AAGTTTTTTGAGTCATGCTGTGTTTAGTAATAGAACTCTTGCTTGCTTTGCTATTTACACCACAAAGGAA
AAAGCTGCACTGCTATACAAGAAAATTATGGAAAAATATTCTGTAACCTTTATAAGTAGGCATAACAGTT
ATAATCATAACATACTGTTTTTTCTTACTCCACACAGGCATAGAGTGTCTGCTATTAATAACTATGCTCA
AAAATTGTGTACCTTTAGCTTTTTAATTTGTAAAGGGGTTAATAAGGAATATTTGATGTATAGTGCCTTG
ACTAGAGATCATAATCAGCCATACCACATTTGTAGAGGTTTTACTTGCTTTAAAAAACCTCCCACACCTC
CCCCTGAACCTGAAACATAAAATGAATGCAATTGTTGTTGTTAACTTGTTTATTGCAGCTTATAATGGTT
ACAAATAAAGCAATAGCATCACAAATTTCACAAATAAAGCATTTTTTTCACTGCATTCTAGTTGTGGTTT
GTCCAAACTCATCAATGTATCTTATCATGTCTGGATC
